>Addgene plasmid #179700 | pmPlum-histone H3 | addgene full sequence | sequence record 356434 | Addgene NGS Result
TAGTTATTAATAGTAATCAATTACGGGGTCATTAGTTCATAGCCCATATATGGAGTTCCGCGTTACATAA
CTTACGGTAAATGGCCCGCCTGGCTGACCGCCCAACGACCCCCGCCCATTGACGTCAATAATGACGTATG
TTCCCATAGTAACGCCAATAGGGACTTTCCATTGACGTCAATGGGTGGAGTATTTACGGTAAACTGCCCA
CTTGGCAGTACATCAAGTGTATCATATGCCAAGTACGCCCCCTATTGACGTCAATGACGGTAAATGGCCC
GCCTGGCATTATGCCCAGTACATGACCTTATGGGACTTTCCTACTTGGCAGTACATCTACGTATTAGTCA
TCGCTATTACCATGGTGATGCGGTTTTGGCAGTACATCAATGGGCGTGGATAGCGGTTTGACTCACGGGG
ATTTCCAAGTCTCCACCCCATTGACGTCAATGGGAGTTTGTTTTGGCACCAAAATCAACGGGACTTTCCA
AAATGTCGTAACAACTCCGCCCCATTGACGCAAATGGGCGGTAGGCGTGTACGGTGGGAGGTCTATATAA
GCAGAGCTGGTTTAGTGAACCGTCAGATCCGCTAGCCGCCACCATGGTGAGCAAGGGCGAGGAGGTCATC
AAGGAGTTCATGCGCTTCAAGGAGCACATGGAGGGCTCCGTGAACGGCCACGAGTTCGAGATCGAGGGCG
AGGGCGAGGGCCGCCCCTACGAGGGCACCCAGACCGCCAGGCTGAAGGTGACCAAGGGTGGCCCCCTGCC
CTTCGCCTGGGACATCCTGTCCCCTCAGATCATGTACGGCTCCAAGGCCTACGTGAAGCACCCCGCCGAC
ATCCCCGACTACTTGAAGCTGTCCTTCCCCGAGGGCTTCAAGTGGGAGCGCGTGATGAACTTCGAGGACG
GCGGCGTGGTGACCGTGACCCAGGACTCCTCCCTGCAGGACGGCGAGTTCATCTACAAGGTGAAGGTGCG
CGGCACCAACTTCCCCTCCGACGGCCCCGTAATGCAGAAGAAGACCATGGGCTGGGAGGCCTCCTCCGAG
CGGATGTACCCCGAGGACGGCGCCCTGAAGGGCGAGATGAAGATGAGGCTGAGGCTGAAGGACGGCGGCC
ACTACGACGCCGAGGTCAAGACCACCTACATGGCCAAGAAGCCCGTGCAGCTGCCCGGCGCCTACAAGAC
CGACATCAAGCTGGACATCACCTCCCACAACGAGGACTACACCATCGTGGAACAGTACGAGCGCGCCGAG
GGCCGCCACTCCACCGGCGCCCATCATCATCATCATCATAGATCTCGAGCTCAAGCTTCGAATTCG
[405 nt withheld, positions 1327-1731]
TAACTCGACGGTACCGCGGGCCCGGGATCCACCGGATCTAGATAACTGATCATAATCAGCCATACCACAT
TTGTAGAGGTTTTACTTGCTTTAAAAAACCTCCCACACCTCCCCCTGAACCTGAAACATAAAATGAATGC
AATTGTTGTTGTTAACTTGTTTATTGCAGCTTATAATGGTTACAAATAAAGCAATAGCATCACAAATTTC
ACAAATAAAGCATTTTTTTCACTGCATTCTAGTTGTGGTTTGTCCAAACTCATCAATGTATCTTAACGCG
TAAATTGTAAGCGTTAATATTTTGTTAAAATTCGCGTTAAATTTTTGTTAAATCAGCTCATTTTTTAACC
AATAGGCCGAAATCGGCAAAATCCCTTATAAATCAAAAGAATAGACCGAGATAGGGT
[37 nt withheld, positions 2139-2175]
AAAGAACGTGGACTCCAACGTCAAAGG
[49 nt withheld, positions 2203-2251]
T
[91 nt withheld, positions 2253-2343]
G
[124 nt withheld, positions 2345-2468]
CAGGTGGCACTTTTCGGGGAAATGTGCGCGGAACCCCTATTTGTTTATTTTTCTAAATACATTCAAATAT
GTATCCGCTCATGAGACAATAACCCTGATAAATGCTTCAATAATATTGAAAAAGGAAGAGTCCTGAGGCG
GAAAGAACCAGCTGTGGAATGTGTGTCAGTTAGGGTGTGGAAAGTCCCCAGGCTCCCCAGCAGGCAGAAG
TATGCAAAGCATGCATCTCAATTAGTCAGCAACCAGGTGTGGAAAGTCCCCAGGCTCCCCAGCAGGCAGA
AGTATGCAAAGCATGCATCTCAATTAGTCAGCAACCATAGTCCCGCCCCTAACTCCGCCCATCCCGCCCC
TAACTCCGCCCAGTTCCGCCCATTCTCCGCCCCATGGCTGACTAATTTTTTTTATTTATGCAGAGGCCGA
GGCCGCCTCGGCCTCTGAGCTATTCCAGAAGTAGTGAGGAGGCTTTTTTGGAGGCCTAGGCTTTTGCAAA
GATCGATCAAGAGACAGGATGAGGATCGTTTCGCATGATTGAACAAGATGGATTGCACGCAGGTTCTCCG
GCCGCTTGGGTGGAGAGGCTATTCGGCTATGACTGGGCACAACAGACAATCGGCTGCTCTGATGCCGCCG
TGTTCCGGCTGTCAGCGCAGGGGCGCCCGGTTCTTTTTGTCAAGACCGACCTGTCCGGTGCCCTGAATGA
ACTGCAAGACGAGGCAGCGCGGCTATCGTGGCTGGCCACGACGGGCGTTCCTTGCGCAGCTGTGCTCGAC
GTTGTCACTGAAGCGGGAAGGGACTGGCTGCTATTGGGCGAAGTGCCGGGGCAGGATCTCCTGTCATCTC
ACCTTGCTCCTGCCGAGAAAGTATCCATCATGGCTGATGCAATGCGGCGGCTGCATACGCTTGATCCGGC
TACCTGCCCATTCGACCACCAAGCGAAACATCGCATCGAGCGAGCACGTACTCGGATGGAAGCCGGTCTT
GTCGATCAGGATGATCTGGACGAAGAGCATCAGGGGCTCGCGCCAGCCGAACTGTTCGCCAGGCTCAAGG
CGAGCATGCCCGACGGCGAGGATCTCGTCGTGACCCATGGCGATGCCTGCTTGCCGAATATCATGGTGGA
AAATGGCCGCTTTTCTGGATTCATCGACTGTGGCCGGCTGGGTGTGGCGGACCGCTATCAGGACATAGCG
TTGGCTACCCGTGATATTGCTGAAGAGCTTGGCGGCGAATGGGCTGACCGCTTCCTCGTGCTTTACGGTA
TCGCCGCTCCCGATTCGCAGCGCATCGCCTTCTATCGCCTTCTTGACGAGTTCTTCTGAGCGGGACTCTG
GGGTTCGAAATGACCGACCAAGCGACGCCCAACCTGCCATCACGAGATTTCGATTCCACCGCCGCCTTCT
ATGAAAGGTTGGGCTTCGGAATCGTTTTCCGGGACGCCGGCTGGATGATCCTCCAGCGCGGGGATCTCAT
GCTGGAGTTCTTCGCCCACCCTAGGGGGAGGCTAACTGAAACACGGAAGGAGACAATACCGGAAGGAACC
CGCGCTATGACGGCAATAAAAAGACAGAATAAAACGCACGGTGTTGGGTCGTTTGTTCATAAACGCGGGG
TTCGGTCCCAGGGCTGGCACTCTGTCGATACCCCACCGAGACCCCATTGGGGCCAATACGCCCGCGTTTC
TTCCTTTTCCCCACCCCACCCCCCAAGTTCGGGTGAAGGCCCAGGGCTCGCAGCCAACGTCGGGGCGGCA
GGCCCTGCCATAGCCTCAGGTTACTCATATATACTTTAGATTGATTTAAAACTTCATTTTTAATTTAAAA
GGATCTAGGTGAAGATCCTTTTTGATAATCTCATGACCAAAATCCCTTAACGTGAGTTTTCGTTCCACTG
AGCGTCAGACCCCGTAGAAAAGATCAAAGGATCTTCTTGAGATCCTTTTTTTCTGCGCGTAATCTGCTGC
TTGCAAACAAAAAAACCACCGCTACCAGCGGTGGTTTGTTTGCCGGATCAAGAGCTACCAACTCTTTTTC
CGAAGGTAACTGGCTTCAGCAGAGCGCAGATACCAAATACTGTTCTTCTAGTGTAGCCGTAGTTAGGCCA
CCACTTCAAGAACTCTGTAGCACCGCCTACATACCTCGCTCTGCTAATCCTGTTACCAGTGGCTGCTGCC
AGTGGCGATAAGTCGTGTCTTACCGGGTTGGACTCAAGACGATAGTTACCGGATAAGGCGCAGCGGTCGG
GCTGAACGGGGGGTTCGTGCACACAGCCCAGCTTGGAGCGAACGACCTACACCGAACTGAGATACCTACA
GCGTGAGCTATGAGAAAGCGCCACGCTTCCCGAAGGGAGAAAGGCGGACAGGTATCCGGTAAGCGGCAGG
GTCGGAACAGGAGAGCGCACGAGGGAGCTTCCAGGGGGAAACGCCTGGTATCTTTATAGTCCTGTCGGGT
TTCGCCACCTCTGACTTGAGCGTCGATTTTTGTGATGCTCGTCAGGGGGGCGGAGCCTATGGAAAAACGC
CAGCAACGCGGCCTTTTTACGGTTCCTGGCCTTTTGCTGGCCTTTTGCTCACATGTTCTTTCCTGCGTTA
TCCCCTGATTCTGTGGATAACCGTATTACCGCCATGCAT
Features (pLannotate 1.2.2; 17 found; start..end, strand, type, name):
     61..364     +  enhancer       CMV enhancer: human cytomegalovirus immediate early enhancer
    365..568     +  promoter       CMV promoter: human cytomegalovirus (CMV) immediate early promoter
    604..1281    +  CDS            mPlum: mPlum is a basic (constitutively fluorescent) red fluorescent protein published in 2004, derived from Discosoma sp.. It has low acid sensitivity.
   1286..1302    -  intron         cat1 intron (fragment): castor bean catalase intron, modified
   1300..1325    +  misc_feature   MCS (fragment): multiple cloning site
   1327..1731    +  CDS            H32_BOVIN (sequence withheld): Experimental evidence at protein level: Swiss-Prot protein existence level 1. Core component of nucleosome. Nucleosomes wrap and compact DNA into chromatin, limiting DNA accessibility to the cellular machineries which require DNA as a template. Histones thereby play a central role in transcription regulation, DNA repair, DNA replication and chromosomal stability. DNA accessibility is regulated via a complex set of post-translational modifications of histones, also called histone code, and nucleosome remodeling. From Bos taurus (Bovine).
   1736..1761    +  misc_feature   MCS (fragment): multiple cloning site
   1778..1862    +  CDS            large T antigen (fragment): large T antigen from SV40 (simian virus 40)
   1885..2006    +  polyA_signal   SV40 poly(A) signal: SV40 polyadenylation signal
   2040..2468    -  rep_origin     f1 ori (sequence partly withheld): f1 bacteriophage origin of replication; arrow indicates direction of (+) strand synthesis
   2495..2599    +  promoter       AmpR promoter: bla
   2601..2958    +  promoter       SV40 promoter: SV40 enhancer and early promoter
   2993..3787    +  CDS            NeoR/KanR: aminoglycoside phosphotransferase from Tn5; aph(3')-II (or nptII); confers resistance to neomycin, kanamycin, and G418 (Geneticin®)
   3808..3960    +  CDS            ble (fragment): BLE_KLEPN - Experimental evidence at protein level: Swiss-Prot protein existence level 1. Binding protein with a strong affinity to the bleomycin family of antibiotics. Binds to CL990; an antimitotic-antibiotic compound. From Klebsiella pneumoniae.
   4019..4066    +  polyA_signal   HSV TK poly(A) signal: herpes simplex virus thymidine kinase polyadenylation signal (Cole and Stacy, 1985)
   4157..4173    -  polyA_signal   bGH poly(A) signal (fragment): bovine growth hormone polyadenylation signal
   4395..4983    +  rep_origin     ori: high-copy-number ColE1/pMB1/pBR322/pUC origin of replication
