[The description below was written by a language model from this plasmid's Addgene catalogue record and pLannotate feature annotations shown in this document.]
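Description:
pmPlum-histone H3 is a mammalian expression plasmid of about 5.1 kb built on the pEGFP-C1 backbone, in which the EGFP coding sequence has been replaced by the far-red Discosoma-derived fluorescent protein mPlum (giving an intermediate the depositor calls pmPlum-C1). Mouse histone H3 (Entrez gene H3c10) was then cloned downstream by restriction cloning. The exact 5′ cloning site is not recorded. The human cytomegalovirus immediate early enhancer and promoter drive a single open reading frame: mPlum, then a short linker derived from the multiple cloning site, then histone H3, so the fluorescent tag sits at the N terminus of the histone. The transcript is terminated by the SV40 polyadenylation signal. The automated annotation labels the histone coding region by its match to bovine H3.2, which reflects the very high conservation of H3 proteins rather than a different insert. Several short fragment hits (a catalase intron, SV40 large T antigen, ble, bGH poly(A)) look like annotation artefacts or backbone remnants, not functional parts.

The plasmid is propagated in E. coli at high copy through the pUC-type ColE1 origin and also carries an f1 origin. Selection uses the dual-purpose Tn5 NeoR/KanR cassette. A bacterial bla-type promoter provides kanamycin resistance in bacteria, while the SV40 enhancer and early promoter, together with the HSV TK polyadenylation signal, allow G418 selection of transfected mammalian cells.

Because tagged H3 is incorporated into nucleosomes, the fusion labels chromatin. The stated purpose is to visualise the nucleus and chromosomes, and the associated work involved live-cell imaging of human cells through the cell cycle. The far-red emission of mPlum suits it for use alongside green or other fluorescent fusion proteins.
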