Addgene plasmid #179700: pmPlum-histone H3
Purpose: visualization of nucleus/chromosome
Depositing lab: Kenji Sugimoto. Depositing organization: Osaka Metropolitan University. Publication: Molecular Behavior of CENP-A and PCNA throughout the Cell Cycle in Living Human HT-1080 Cells. Nakagawa C, Senda-Murata K, Kawakita-Yamaguchi A, Fukada T, Sugimoto K. Mol Biol 2016, 5:2. doi: 10.4172/2168-9547.1000160.
Backbone
  Vector backbone: pEGFP-C1
  Vector type: Mammalian Expression
Growth in bacteria
  Bacterial resistance: Kanamycin, 50 μg/mL
  Growth temperature: 37°C
  Growth strain: DH5alpha
  Copy number: High Copy
Gene/Insert
  Gene/Insert name: Histone H3
  Species: M. musculus (mouse)
  Entrez Gene: H3c10 (a.k.a. H3-291, H3c1, H3c11, H3c8, Hist1h3h)
  Tag / fusion protein: mPlum (N terminal on insert)
  Cloning method: Restriction Enzyme; 5′ cloning site unknown (unknown if destroyed)
Resource information
  A portion of this plasmid was derived from a plasmid made by: Tachibana et al. 2001 doi: 10.1074/jbc.m101914200
Terms and licenses: Academic/Nonprofit Terms; Industry Terms: Not Available to Industry
Depositor comments: Please visit https://omu.repo.nii.ac.jp/records/718 for the article and updated figures. Please visit https://www.hilarispublisher.com/open-access/molecular-behavior-of-cenpa-and-pcna-throughout-the-cell-cycle-inliving-human-ht1080-cells-2168-9547-1000162.pdf to access the original publication. Plasmid pmPlum-C1 was constructed by inserting the amplified DNA fragment encoding mPlum of pBAD-mPlum. For more information, please also see Tanaka et al. (2017) bioimages. https://doi.org/10.11169/bioimages.25.7
How to cite: pmPlum-histone H3 was a gift from Kenji Sugimoto (Addgene plasmid # 179700 ; http://n2t.net/addgene:179700 ; RRID:Addgene_179700)
